Addgene plasmid #127028: pJUMP18-dCas9_O
Purpose: Basic Part O- ORF; Catalytically dead mutant of the Cas9 from Streptococcus pyogenes.
Depositing lab: Chris French. Depositing organization: University of Edinburgh. Publication: Joint universal modular plasmids (JUMP): a flexible vector platform for synthetic biology. Valenzuela-Ortega M, French C. Synth Biol (Oxf). 2021 Feb 2;6(1):ysab003. doi: 10.1093/synbio/ysab003. eCollection 2021. PubMed 33623824.
Backbone
  Vector backbone: pJUMP18-Uac
  Backbone manufacturer: Backbone derived from SEVA.
  Vector type: Bacterial Expression, Synthetic Biology
Growth in bacteria
  Bacterial resistance: Ampicillin, 100 μg/mL
  Growth temperature: 37°C
  Growth strain: JM109
  Copy number: High Copy
Gene/Insert
  Gene/Insert name: Part dCas9_O
  Species: Synthetic
  Mutation: None
  Cloning method: Restriction Enzyme; 5′ cloning site Unknown (unknown if destroyed)
Terms and licenses: Academic/Nonprofit Terms; Industry Terms: Not Available to Industry
Depositor comments: Part based on sequence from iGEM part BBa_K1723000 Please visit https://www.biorxiv.org/content/10.1101/799585v1 for bioRxiv preprint.
How to cite: pJUMP18-dCas9_O was a gift from Chris French (Addgene plasmid # 127028 ; http://n2t.net/addgene:127028 ; RRID:Addgene_127028)
