[The description below was written by a language model from this plasmid's Addgene catalogue record and pLannotate feature annotations shown in this document.]
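Description:
pJUMP18-dCas9_O is a basic "O" (open reading frame) part plasmid from the Joint Universal Modular Plasmids (JUMP) platform, a SEVA-derived vector system for modular synthetic biology assembly in bacteria. It is built on the pJUMP18-Uac backbone and is 6,740 nt in the sequenced record. It replicates from a high-copy ColE1/pUC-type origin and is selected with ampicillin through a TEM beta-lactamase gene (bla) driven by its own AmpR promoter and followed by a phage fd terminator. An incP origin of transfer (oriT) is also present, which in principle allows the plasmid to be mobilised by conjugation when transfer functions are supplied in trans.

The payload is the coding sequence for dCas9, the catalytically dead form of Streptococcus pyogenes Cas9. It carries the D10A (RuvC domain) and H840A (HNH domain) substitutions, which abolish DNA cleavage while leaving RNA-guided DNA binding intact. The depositor notes that the sequence is based on an iGEM registry part. The ORF is flanked by BioBrick prefix and suffix sequences. No promoter or ribosome binding site upstream of dCas9 is annotated, consistent with a stored part rather than a complete expression unit. Lambda t0 and rrnB T1 terminators bracket the cloning region and insulate it from the rest of the backbone. The short lacI fragment and CAP binding site appear to be remnants of a lac-derived region in the backbone. The exact cloning sites are not recorded. The plasmid serves as a source of the dCas9 ORF, to be combined with promoter, RBS and terminator parts into transcription units, for example for CRISPR interference or other programmable DNA-binding applications.
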