Features (pLannotate 1.2.2; 12 found; start..end, strand, type, name):
     39..60      +  misc_feature   BioBrick prefix: BioBrick prefix for parts that do not start with "ATG"
     86..4185    +  CDS            dCas9 (fragment): catalytically dead mutant of the Cas9 endonuclease from the Streptococcus pyogenes Type II CRISPR/Cas system RNA-guided DNA-binding protein that lacks endonuclease activity due to the D10A mutation in the RuvC catalytic domain and the H840A mutation in the HNH catalytic domain
   4210..4230    +  misc_feature   BioBrick suffix: universal suffix for all parts
   4264..4358    +  terminator     lambda t0 terminator: transcription terminator from phage lambda
   4431..4522    +  promoter       AmpR promoter: bla
   4523..5380    +  CDS            bla: BLAT_ECOLX - Experimental evidence at protein level: Swiss-Prot protein existence level 1. TEM-type are the most prevalent beta-lactamases in enterobacteria; they hydrolyze the beta-lactam bond in susceptible beta-lactam antibiotics, thus conferring resistance to penicillins and cephalosporins. TEM-3 and TEM-4 are capable of hydrolyzing cefotaxime and ceftazidime. TEM-5 is capable of hydrolyzing ceftazidime. TEM-6 is capable of hydrolyzing ceftazidime and aztreonam. TEM-8/CAZ-2, TEM- 16/CAZ-7 and TEM-24/CAZ-6 are markedly active against ceftazidime. IRT- 4 shows resistance to beta-lactamase in
   5387..5426    +  terminator     fd terminator: central terminator from bacteriophage fd (Otsuka and Kunisawa, 1982)
   5573..5681    +  oriT           oriT: incP origin of transfer
   5717..6305    +  rep_origin     ori: high-copy-number ColE1/pMB1/pBR322/pUC origin of replication
   6488..6580    +  CDS            lacI (fragment): lac repressor; lacI; The lac repressor binds to the lac operator to inhibit transcription in E. coli. This inhibition can be relieved by adding lactose or isopropyl-β-D-thiogalactopyranoside (IPTG).
   6593..6614    +  protein_bind   CAP binding site: CAP binding activates transcription in the presence of cAMP. E. coli catabolite activator protein
   6648..6734    -  terminator     rrnB T1 terminator: Escherichia coli rrnB; transcription terminator T1 from the E. coli rrnB gene
>Addgene plasmid #127028 | pJUMP18-dCas9_O | addgene full sequence | sequence record 248401 | Addgene NGS Result
TTAATTAAGGAGTTTTGCAGGTGCACCTGCTTTTCGCTGAATTCGCGGCCGCTTCTAGAGGGTCTGCGAT
GTTTGGTCTCTAGCCGATAAGAAATACTCAATAGGCTTAGCTATCGGCACAAATAGCGTCGGATGGGCGG
TGATCACTGATGAATATAAGGTTCCGTCTAAAAAGTTCAAGGTTCTGGGAAATACAGACCGCCACAGTAT
CAAAAAAAATCTTATAGGGGCTCTTTTATTTGACAGTGGAGAGACAGCGGAAGCGACTCGTCTTAAACGG
ACAGCTCGTAGAAGGTATACACGTCGGAAGAATCGTATTTGTTATCTACAGGAGATTTTTTCAAATGAGA
TGGCGAAAGTAGATGATAGTTTCTTTCATCGACTTGAAGAGTCTTTTTTGGTGGAAGAAGATAAGAAGCA
TGAACGTCATCCTATTTTTGGAAATATAGTAGATGAAGTTGCTTATCATGAGAAATATCCAACTATCTAT
CATCTGCGAAAAAAATTGGTAGATTCTACTGATAAAGCGGATTTGCGCTTAATCTATTTGGCCTTAGCGC
ATATGATTAAGTTTCGTGGTCATTTTTTGATTGAGGGAGATTTAAATCCTGATAATAGTGATGTGGACAA
ACTATTTATCCAGTTGGTACAAACCTACAATCAATTATTTGAAGAAAACCCTATTAACGCAAGTGGAGTA
GATGCTAAAGCGATTCTTTCTGCACGATTGAGTAAATCAAGACGATTAGAAAATCTCATTGCTCAGCTCC
CCGGTGAGAAGAAAAATGGCTTATTTGGGAATCTCATTGCTTTGTCATTGGGTTTGACCCCTAATTTTAA
ATCAAATTTTGATTTGGCAGAAGATGCTAAATTACAGCTTTCAAAAGATACTTACGATGATGATTTAGAT
AATTTATTGGCGCAAATTGGAGATCAATATGCTGATTTGTTTTTGGCAGCTAAGAATTTATCAGATGCTA
TTTTACTTTCAGATATCCTAAGAGTAAATACTGAAATAACTAAGGCTCCCCTATCAGCTTCAATGATTAA
ACGCTACGATGAACATCATCAAGACTTGACTCTTTTAAAAGCTTTAGTTCGACAACAACTTCCAGAAAAG
TATAAAGAAATCTTTTTTGATCAATCAAAAAACGGATATGCAGGTTATATTGATGGGGGAGCTAGCCAAG
AAGAATTTTATAAATTTATCAAACCAATTTTAGAAAAAATGGATGGTACTGAGGAATTATTGGTGAAACT
AAATCGTGAAGATTTGCTGCGCAAGCAACGGACCTTTGACAACGGCTCTATTCCCCATCAAATTCACTTG
GGTGAGCTGCATGCTATTTTGAGAAGGCAAGAAGATTTTTATCCATTTTTAAAAGACAATCGTGAGAAGA
TTGAAAAAATCTTGACTTTTCGCATTCCTTATTATGTTGGTCCATTGGCGCGTGGCAATAGTCGTTTTGC
ATGGATGACTCGGAAGTCTGAAGAAACAATTACCCCATGGAATTTTGAAGAAGTTGTCGATAAAGGTGCT
TCAGCTCAATCATTTATTGAACGCATGACAAACTTTGATAAAAATCTTCCAAATGAAAAAGTACTACCAA
AACATAGTTTGCTTTATGAGTATTTTACGGTTTATAACGAATTGACAAAGGTCAAATATGTTACTGAAGG
AATGCGAAAACCAGCATTTCTTTCAGGTGAACAGAAGAAAGCCATTGTTGATTTACTCTTCAAAACAAAT
CGAAAAGTAACCGTTAAGCAATTAAAAGAAGATTATTTCAAAAAAATAGAATGTTTTGATAGTGTTGAAA
TTTCAGGAGTTGAAGATAGATTTAATGCTTCATTAGGTACCTACCATGATTTGCTAAAAATTATTAAAGA
TAAAGATTTTTTGGATAATGAAGAAAATGAAGATATCTTAGAGGATATTGTTTTAACATTGACCTTATTT
GAAGATAGGGAGATGATTGAGGAAAGACTTAAAACATATGCTCACCTCTTTGATGATAAGGTGATGAAAC
AGCTTAAACGTCGCCGTTATACTGGTTGGGGACGTTTGTCTCGAAAATTGATTAATGGTATTAGGGATAA
GCAATCTGGCAAAACAATATTAGATTTTTTGAAATCAGATGGTTTTGCCAATCGCAATTTTATGCAGCTG
ATCCATGATGATAGTTTGACATTTAAAGAAGATATTCAAAAAGCACAAGTGTCTGGACAAGGCGATAGTT
TACATGAACATATTGCAAATTTAGCTGGTAGCCCTGCTATTAAAAAAGGTATTTTACAGACTGTAAAAGT
TGTTGATGAATTGGTCAAAGTAATGGGGCGGCATAAGCCAGAAAATATCGTTATTGAAATGGCACGTGAA
AATCAGACAACTCAAAAGGGCCAGAAAAATTCGCGAGAGCGTATGAAACGAATCGAAGAAGGTATCAAAG
AATTAGGAAGTCAGATTCTTAAAGAGCATCCTGTTGAAAATACTCAATTGCAAAATGAAAAGCTCTATCT
CTATTATCTCCAAAATGGAAGAGACATGTATGTGGACCAAGAATTAGATATTAATCGTTTAAGTGATTAT
GATGTCGATGCCATTGTTCCACAAAGTTTCCTTAAAGACGATTCAATAGACAATAAGGTCTTAACGCGTT
CTGATAAAAATCGTGGTAAATCGGATAACGTTCCAAGTGAAGAAGTAGTCAAAAAGATGAAAAACTATTG
GAGACAACTTCTAAACGCCAAGTTAATCACTCAACGTAAGTTTGATAATTTAACGAAAGCTGAACGTGGA
GGTTTGAGTGAACTTGATAAAGCTGGTTTTATCAAACGCCAATTGGTTGAAACTCGCCAAATCACTAAGC
ATGTGGCACAAATTTTGGATAGTCGCATGAATACTAAATACGATGAAAATGATAAACTTATTCGAGAGGT
TAAAGTGATTACCTTAAAATCTAAATTAGTTTCTGACTTCCGAAAAGATTTCCAATTCTATAAAGTACGT
GAGATTAACAATTACCATCATGCCCATGATGCGTATCTAAATGCCGTCGTTGGAACTGCTTTGATTAAGA
AATATCCAAAACTTGAATCGGAGTTTGTCTATGGTGATTATAAAGTTTATGATGTTCGTAAAATGATTGC
TAAGTCTGAGCAAGAAATAGGCAAAGCAACCGCAAAATATTTCTTTTACTCTAATATCATGAACTTCTTC
AAAACAGAAATTACACTTGCAAATGGAGAGATTCGCAAACGCCCTCTAATCGAAACTAATGGGGAAACTG
GAGAAATTGTCTGGGATAAAGGGCGAGATTTTGCCACAGTGCGCAAAGTATTGTCCATGCCCCAAGTCAA
TATTGTCAAGAAAACAGAAGTACAGACAGGCGGATTCTCCAAGGAGTCAATTTTACCAAAAAGAAATTCG
GACAAGCTTATTGCTCGTAAAAAAGACTGGGATCCAAAAAAATATGGTGGTTTTGATAGTCCAACGGTAG
CTTATTCAGTCCTAGTGGTTGCTAAGGTGGAAAAAGGGAAATCGAAGAAGTTAAAATCCGTTAAAGAGTT
ACTAGGGATCACAATTATGGAAAGAAGTTCCTTTGAAAAAAATCCGATTGACTTTTTAGAAGCTAAAGGA
TATAAGGAAGTTAAAAAAGACTTAATCATTAAACTACCTAAATATAGTCTTTTTGAGTTAGAAAACGGTC
GTAAACGGATGCTGGCTAGTGCCGGAGAATTACAAAAAGGAAATGAGCTGGCTCTGCCAAGCAAATATGT
GAATTTTTTATATTTAGCTAGTCATTATGAAAAGTTGAAGGGTAGTCCAGAAGATAACGAACAAAAACAA
TTGTTTGTGGAGCAGCATAAGCATTATTTAGATGAGATTATTGAGCAAATCAGTGAATTTTCTAAGCGTG
TTATTTTAGCAGATGCCAATTTAGATAAAGTTCTTAGTGCATATAACAAACATAGAGACAAACCAATACG
TGAACAAGCAGAAAATATTATTCATTTATTTACGTTGACGAATCTTGGAGCTCCCGCTGCTTTTAAATAT
TTTGATACAACAATTGATCGTAAACGATATACGTCTACAAAAGAAGTTTTAGATGCCACTCTTATCCATC
AATCCATCACTGGTCTTTATGAAACACGCATTGATTTGAGTCAGCTAGGAGGTGATTCGTGAGACCTTTC
ATCGCGACCTACTAGTAGCGGCCGCTGCAGGGAGTTGTCTTCGAAGACTTCGCTCTAGTCTTGGACTCCT
GTTGATAGATCCAGTAATGACCTCAGAACTCCATCTGGATTTGTTCAGAACGCTCGGTTGCCGCCGGGCG
TTTTTTATTGGTGAGAATCCAGGGGTCCCCAATAATTACGATTTAAATTAGTAGCCCGCCTAATGAGCGG
GCTTTTTTTTAATTCCCCTATTTGTTTATTTTTCTAAATACATTCAAATATGTATCCGCTCATGAGACAA
TAACCCTGATAAATGCTTCAATAATATTGAAAAAGGAAGAGTATGAGCATTCAGCATTTTCGTGTGGCGC
TGATTCCGTTTTTTGCGGCGTTTTGCCTGCCGGTGTTTGCGCATCCGGAAACCCTGGTGAAAGTGAAAGA
TGCGGAAGATCAACTGGGTGCGCGCGTGGGCTATATTGAACTGGATCTGAACAGCGGCAAAATTCTGGAA
TCTTTTCGTCCGGAAGAACGTTTTCCGATGATGAGCACCTTTAAAGTGCTGCTGTGCGGTGCGGTTCTGA
GCCGTGTGGATGCGGGCCAGGAACAACTGGGCCGTCGTATTCATTATAGCCAGAACGATCTGGTGGAATA
TAGCCCGGTGACCGAAAAACATCTGACCGATGGCATGACCGTGCGTGAACTGTGCAGCGCGGCGATTACC
ATGAGCGATAACACCGCGGCGAACCTGCTGCTGACGACCATTGGCGGTCCGAAAGAACTGACCGCGTTTC
TGCATAACATGGGCGATCATGTGACCCGTCTGGATCGTTGGGAACCGGAACTGAACGAAGCGATTCCGAA
CGATGAACGTGATACCACCATGCCGGCAGCAATGGCGACCACCCTGCGTAAACTGCTGACGGGTGAGCTG
CTGACCCTGGCAAGCCGCCAGCAACTGATTGATTGGATGGAAGCGGATAAAGTGGCGGGTCCGCTGCTGC
GTAGCGCGCTGCCGGCTGGCTGGTTTATTGCGGATAAAAGCGGTGCGGGCGAACGTGGCAGCCGTGGCAT
TATTGCGGCGCTGGGCCCGGATGGTAAACCGAGCCGTATTGTGGTGATTTATACCACCGGCAGCCAGGCG
ACGATGGATGAACGTAACCGTCAGATTGCGGAAATTGGCGCGAGCCTGATTAAACATTGGTAAACCGATA
CAATTAAAGGCTCCTTTTGGAGCCTTTTTTTTTGGACGACCCTTGTCCTTTTCCGCTGCATAACCCTGCT
TCGGGGTCATTATAGCGATTTTTTCGGTATATCCATCCTTTTTCGCACGATATACAGGATTTTGCCAAAG
GGTTCGTGTAGACTTTCCTTGGTGTATCCAACGGCGTCAGCCGGGCAGGATAGGTGAAGTAGGCCCACCC
GCGAGCGGGTGTTCCTTCTTCACTGTCCCTTATTCGCACCTGGCGGTGCTCAACGGGAATCCTGCTCTGC
GAGGCTGGCCGTAGGCCGGCCCCGTAGAAAAGATCAAAGGATCTTCTTGAGATCCTTTTTTTCTGCGCGT
AATCTGCTGCTTGCAAACAAAAAAACCACCGCTACCAGCGGTGGTTTGTTTGCCGGATCAAGAGCTACCA
ACTCTTTTTCCGAAGGTAACTGGCTTCAGCAGAGCGCAGATACCAAATACTGTTCTTCTAGTGTAGCCGT
AGTTAGGCCACCACTTCAAGAACTCTGTAGCACCGCCTACATACCTCGCTCTGCTAATCCTGTTACCAGT
GGCTGCTGCCAGTGGCGATAAGTCGTGTCTTACCGGGTTGGACTCAAGACGATAGTTACCGGATAAGGCG
CAGCGGTCGGGCTGAACGGGGGGTTCGTGCACACAGCCCAGCTTGGAGCGAACGACCTACACCGAACTGA
GATACCTACAGCGTGAGCTATGAGAAAGCGCCACGCTTCCCGAAGGGAGAAAGGCGGACAGGTATCCGGT
AAGCGGCAGGGTCGGAACAGGAGAGCGCACGAGGGAGCTTCCAGGGGGAAACGCCTGGTATCTTTATAGT
CCTGTCGGGTTTCGCCACCTCTGACTTGAGCGTCGATTTTTGTGATGCTCGTCAGGGGGGCGGAGCCTAT
GGAAAAACGCCAGCAACGCGGCCTTTTTACGGTTCCTGGCCTTTTGCTGGCCTTTTGCTCACATGTTCTT
TCCTGCGTTATCCCCTGATTCTGTGGATAACCGTATTACCGCCTTTGAGTGAGCTGATACCGCTCGCCGC
AGCCGAACGACCGAGCGCAGCGAGTCAGTGAGCGAGGAAGCGGAAGAGCGCCCAATACGCAAACCGCCTC
TCCCCGCGCGTTGGCCGATTCATTAATGCAGCTGGCACGACAGGTTTCCCGACTGGAAAGCGGGCAGTGA
GCGCAACGCAATTAATGTGAGTTAGCTCACTCATTAGGCAGGCGCGCCCAGCTGTCTAGGGCGGCGGATT
TGTCCTACTCAGGAGAGCGTTCACCGACAAACAACAGATAAAACGAAAGGCCCAGTCTTTCGACTGAGCC
TTTCGTTTTATTTGATGCCT
